>Addgene plasmid #171222 | LV-AR-C619Y | addgene full sequence | sequence record 336120 | Addgene NGS Result
GGCCACCATGGACTATAAGGACCACGACGGAGACTACAAGGATCATGATATTGATTACAAAGACGATGAC
GATAAGATGGCCCGTACGGCCACCATGGAAGTGCAGTTAGGGCTGGGAAGGGTCTACCCTCGGCCGCCGT
CCAAGACCTACCGAGGAGCTTTCCAGAATCTGTTCCAGAGCGTGCGCGAAGTGATCCAGAACCCGGGCCC
CAGGCACCCAGAGGCCGCGAGCGCAGCACCTCCCGGCGCCAGTTTGCTGCTGCTGCAGCAGCAGCAGCAG
CAGCAGCAGCAGCAGCAGCAGCAGCAGCAGCAGCAAGAGACTAGCCCCAGGCAGCAGCAGCAGCAGCAGG
GTGAGGATGGTTCTCCCCAAGCCCATCGTAGAGGCCCCACAGGCTACCTGGTCCTGGATGAGGAACAGCA
ACCTTCACAGCCGCAGTCGGCCCTGGAGTGCCACCCCGAGAGAGGTTGCGTCCCAGAGCCTGGAGCCGCC
GTGGCCGCCAGCAAGGGGCTGCCGCAGCAGCTGCCAGCACCTCCGGACGAGGATGACTCAGCTGCCCCAT
CCACGTTGTCCCTGCTGGGCCCCACTTTCCCCGGCTTAAGCAGCTGCTCCGCTGACCTTAAAGACATCCT
GAGCGAGGCCAGCACCATGCAACTCCTTCAGCAACAGCAGCAGGAAGCAGTATCCGAAGGCAGCAGCAGC
GGGAGAGCGAGGGAGGCCTCGGGGGCTCCCACTTCCTCCAAGGACAATTACTTAGGGGGCACTTCGACCA
TTTCTGACAACGCCAAGGAGTTGTGTAAGGCAGTGTCGGTGTCCATGGGCCTGGGTGTGGAGGCGTTGGA
GCATCTGAGTCCAGGGGAACAGCTTCGGGGGGATTGCATGTACGCCCCACTTTTGGGAGTTCCACCCGCT
GTGCGTCCCACTCCTTGTGCCCCATTGGCCGAATGCAAAGGTTCTCTGCTAGACGACAGCGCAGGCAAGA
GCACTGAAGATACTGCTGAGTATTCCCCTTTCAAGGGAGGTTACACCAAAGGGCTAGAAGGCGAGAGCCT
AGGCTGCTCTGGCAGCGCTGCAGCAGGGAGCTCCGGGACACTTGAACTGCCGTCTACCCTGTCTCTCTAC
AAGTCCGGAGCACTGGACGAGGCAGCTGCGTACCAGAGTCGCGACTACTACAACTTTCCACTGGCTCTGG
CCGGACCGCCGCCCCCTCCGCCGCCTCCCCATCCCCACGCTCGCATCAAGCTGGAGAACCCGCTGGACTA
CGGCAGCGCCTGGGCGGCTGCGGCGGCGCAGTGCCGCTATGGGGACCTGGCGAGCCTGCATGGCGCGGGT
GCAGCGGGACCCGGTTCTGGGTCACCCTCAGCCGCCGCTTCCTCATCCTGGCACACTCTCTTCACAGCCG
AAGAAGGCCAGTTGTATGGACCGTGTGGTGGTGGTGGGGGTGGTGGTGGCGGCGGCGGCGGCGGCGGCGG
CGAGGCGGGAGCTGTAGCCCCCTACGGCTACACTCGGCCCCCTCAGGGGCTGGCGGGCCAGGAAAGCGAC
TTCACCGCACCTGATGTGTGGTACCCTGGCGGCATGGTGAGCAGAGTGCCCTATCCCAGTCCCACTTGTG
TCAAAAGCGAAATGGGCCCCTGGATGGATAGCTACTCCGGACCTTACGGGGACATGCGTTTGGAGACTGC
CAGGGACCATGTTTTGCCCATTGACTATTACTTTCCACCCCAGAAGACCTGCCTGATCTGTGGAGATGAA
GCTTCTGGGTGTCACTATGGAGCTCTCACATGTGGAAGCTGCAAGGTCTTCTTCAAAAGAGCCGCTGAAG
GGAAACAGAAGTACCTGTGCGCCAGCAGAAATGATTGCACTATTGATAAATTCCGAAGGAAAAATTGTCC
ATCTTGTCGTCTTCGGAAATATTATGAAGCAGGGATGACTCTGGGAGCCCGGAAGCTGAAGAAACTTGGT
AATCTGAAACTACAGGAGGAAGGAGAGGCTTCCAGCACCACCAGCCCCACTGAGGAGACAACCCAGAAGC
TGACAGTGTCACACATTGAAGGCTATGAATGTCAGCCCATCTTTCTGAATGTCCTGGAAGCCATTGAGCC
AGGTGTAGTGTGTGCTGGACACGACAACAACCAGCCCGACTCCTTTGCAGCCTTGCTCTCTAGCCTCAAT
GAACTGGGAGAGAGACAGCTTGTACACGTGGTCAAGTGGGCCAAGGCCTTGCCTGGCTTCCGCAACTTAC
ACGTGGACGACCAGATGGCTGTCATTCAGTACTCCTGGATGGGGCTCATGGTGTTTGCCATGGGCTGGCG
ATCCTTCACCAATGTCAACTCCAGGATGCTCTACTTCGCCCCTGATCTGGTTTTCAATGAGTACCGCATG
CACAAGTCCCGGATGTACAGCCAGTGTGTCCGAATGAGGCACCTCTCTCAAGAGTTTGGATGGCTCCAAA
TCACCCCCCAGGAATTCCTGTGCATGAAAGCACTGCTACTCTTCAGCATTATTCCAGTGGATGGGCTGAA
AAATCAAAAATTCTTTGATGAACTTCGAATGAACTACATCAAGGAACTCGATCGTATCATTGCATGCAAA
AGAAAAAATCCCACATCCTGCTCAAGACGCTTCTACCAGCTCACCAAGCTCCTGGACTCCGTGCAGCCTA
TTGCGAGAGAGCTGCATCAGTTCACTTTTGACCTGCTAATCAAGTCACACATGGTGAGCGTGGACTTTCC
GGAAATGATGGCAGAGATCATCTCTGTGCAAGTGCCCAAGATCCTTTCTGGGAAAGTCAAGCCCATCTAT
TTCCACACCCAGGGATCCGGCAGTGGAGAGGGCAGAGGAAGTCTGCTAACATGCGGTGACGTCGAGGAGA
ATCCTGGCCCAATGAAAAAGCCTGAACTCACCGCGACGTCTGTCGAGAAGTTTCTGATCGAAAAGTTCGA
CAGCGTGTCCGACCTGATGCAGCTCTCGGAGGGCGAAGAATCTCGTGCTTTCAGCTTCGATGTAGGAGGG
CGTGGATATGTCCTGCGGGTAAATAGCTGCGCCGATGGTTTCTACAAAGATCGTTATGTTCATCGGCACT
TTGCATCGGCCGCGCTCCCGATTCCGGAAGTGCTTGACATTGGGGAATTTAGCGAGAGCCTGACCTATTG
CATCTCCCGCCGTGCACAGGGTGTCACGTTGCAAGACCTGCCTGAAACCGAACTGCCCGCTGTTCTGCAG
CCGGTCGCGGAGGCCATGGATGCGATCGCTGCGGCCGATCTTAGCCAGACGAGCGGGTTCGGCCCATTCG
GACCGCAAGGAATCGGTCAATACACTACGTGGCGTGATTTCATATGCGCGATTGCTGATCCCCATGTGTA
TCACTGGCAAACTGTGATGGACGACACCGTCAGTGCGTCCGTCGCGCAGGCTCTCGATGAGCTGATGCTT
TGGGCCGAGGACTGCCCCGAAGTCCGGCACCTCGTGCACGCGGATTTCGGCTCCAACAATGTCCTGACGG
ACAATGGCCGCATAACAGCGGTCATTGACTGGAGCGAGGCGATGTTCGGGGATTCCCAATACGAGGTCGC
CAACATCTTCTTCTGGAGGCCGTGGTTGGCTTGTATGGAGCAGCAGACGCGCTACTTCGAGCGGAGGCAT
CCGGAGCTTGCAGGATCGCCGCGGCTCCGGGCGTATATGCTCCGCATTGGTCTTGACCAACTCTATCAGA
GCTTGGTTGACGGCAATTTCGATGATGCAGCTTGGGCGCAGGGTCGATGCGACGCAATCGTCCGATCCGG
AGCCGGGACTGTCGGGCGTACACAAATCGCCCGCAGAAGCGCGGCCGTCTGGACCGATGGCTGTGTAGAA
GTACTCGCCGATAGTGGAAACCGACGCCCCAGCACTCGTCCGAGGGCAAAGGAATAAGAATTCGATATCA
AGCTTATCGGTAATCAACCTCTGGATTACAAAATTTGTGAAAGATTGACTGGTATTCTTAACTATGTTGC
TCCTTTTACGCTATGTGGATACGCTGCTTTAATGCCTTTGTATCATGCTATTGCTTCCCGTATGGCTTTC
ATTTTCTCCTCCTTGTATAAATCCTGGTTGCTGTCTCTTTATGAGGAGTTGTGGCCCGTTGTCAGGCAAC
GTGGCGTGGTGTGCACTGTGTTTGCTGACGCAACCCCCACTGGTTGGGGCATTGCCACCACCTGTCAGCT
CCTTTCCGGGACTTTCGCTTTCCCCCTCCCTATTGCCACGGCGGAACTCATCGCCGCCTGCCTTGCCCGC
TGCTGGACAGGGGCTCGGCTGTTGGGCACTGACAATTCCGTGGTGTTGTCGGGGAAATCATCGTCCTTTC
CTTGGCTGCTCGCCTGTGTTGCCACCTGGATTCTGCGCGGGACGTCCTTCTGCTACGTCCCTTCGGCCCT
CAATCCAGCGGACCTTCCTTCCCGCGGCCTGCTGCCGGCTCTGCGGCCTCTTCCGCGTCTTCGCCTTCGC
CCTCAGACGAGTCGGATCTCCCTTTGGGCCGCCTCCCCGCATCGATACCGTCGACCTCGAGACCTAGAAA
AACATGGAGCAATCACAAGTAGCAATACAGCAGCTACCAATGCTGATTGTGCCTGGCTAGAAGCACAAGA
GGAGGAGGAGGTGGGTTTTCCAGTCACACCTCAGGTACCTTTAAGACCAATGACTTACAAGGCAGCTGTA
GATCTTAGCCACTTTTTAAAAGAAAAGGGGGGACTGGAAGGGCTAATTCACTCCCAACGAAGACAAGATA
TCCTTGATCTGTGGATCTACCACACACAAGGCTACTTCCCTGATTGGCAGAACTACACACCAGGGCCAGG
GATCAGATATCCACTGACCTTTGGATGGTGCTACAAGCTAGTACCAGTTGAGCAAGAGAAGGTAGAAGAA
GCCAATGAAGGAGAGAACACCCGCTTGTTACACCCTGTGAGCCTGCATGGGATGGATGACCCGGAGAGAG
AAGTATTAGAGTGGAGGTTTGACAGCCGCCTAGCATTTCATCACATGGCCCGAGAGCTGCATCCGGACTG
TACTGGGTCTCTCTGGTTAGACCAGATCTGAGCCTGGGAGCTCTCTGGCTAACTAGGGAACCCACTGCTT
AAGCCTCAATAAAGCTTGCCTTGAGTGCTTCAAGTAGTGTGTGCCCGTCTGTTGTGTGACTCTGGTAACT
AGAGATCCCTCAGACCCTTTTAGTCAGTGTGGAAAATCTCTAGCAGGGCCCGTTTAAACCCGCTGATCAG
CCTCGACTGTGCCTTCTAGTTGCCAGCCATCTGTTGTTTGCCCCTCCCCCGTGCCTTCCTTGACCCTGGA
AGGTGCCACTCCCACTGTCCTTTCCTAATAAAATGAGGAAATTGCATCGCATTGTCTGAGTAGGTGTCAT
TCTATTCTGGGGGGTGGGGTGGGGCAGGACAGCAAGGGGGAGGATTGGGAAGACAATAGCAGGCATGCTG
GGGATGCGGTGGGCTCTATGGCTTCTGAGGCGGAAAGAACCAGCTGGGGCTCTAGGGGGTATCCCC
[124 nt withheld, positions 5527-5650]
C
[91 nt withheld, positions 5652-5742]
A
[49 nt withheld, positions 5744-5792]
CCTTTGACGTTGGAGTCCACGTTCTTT
[37 nt withheld, positions 5820-5856]
ACCCTATCTCGGTCTATTCTTTTGATTTATAAGGGATTTTGCCGATTTCGGCCTATTGGTTAAAAAATGA
GCTGATTTAACAAAAATTTAACGCGAATTAATTCTGTGGAATGTGTGTCAGTTAGGGTGTGGAAAGTCCC
CAGGCTCCCCAGCAGGCAGAAGTATGCAAAGCATGCATCTCAATTAGTCAGCAACCAGGTGTGGAAAGTC
CCCAGGCTCCCCAGCAGGCAGAAGTATGCAAAGCATGCATCTCAATTAGTCAGCAACCATAGTCCCGCCC
CTAACTCCGCCCATCCCGCCCCTAACTCCGCCCAGTTCCGCCCATTCTCCGCCCCATGGCTGACTAATTT
TTTTTATTTATGCAGAGGCCGAGGCCGCCTCTGCCTCTGAGCTATTCCAGAAGTAGTGAGGAGGCTTTTT
TGGAGGCCTAGGCTTTTGCAAAAAGCTCCCGGGAGCTTGTATATCCATTTTCGGATCTGATCAGCACGTG
TTGACAATTAATCATCGGCATAGTATATCGGCATAGTATAATACGACAAGGTGAGGAACTAAACCATGGC
CAAGTTGACCAGTGCCGTTCCGGTGCTCACCGCGCGCGACGTCGCCGGAGCGGTCGAGTTCTGGACCGAC
CGGCTCGGGTTCTCCCGGGACTTCGTGGAGGACGACTTCGCCGGTGTGGTCCGGGACGACGTGACCCTGT
TCATCAGCGCGGTCCAGGACCAGGTGGTGCCGGACAACACCCTGGCCTGGGTGTGGGTGCGCGGCCTGGA
CGAGCTGTACGCCGAGTGGTCGGAGGTCGTGTCCACGAACTTCCGGGACGCCTCCGGGCCGGCCATGACC
GAGATCGGCGAGCAGCCGTGGGGGCGGGAGTTCGCCCTGCGCGACCCGGCCGGCAACTGCGTGCACTTCG
TGGCCGAGGAGCAGGACTGACACGTGCTACGAGATTTCGATTCCACCGCCGCCTTCTATGAAAGGTTGGG
CTTCGGAATCGTTTTCCGGGACGCCGGCTGGATGATCCTCCAGCGCGGGGATCTCATGCTGGAGTTCTTC
GCCCACCCCAACTTGTTTATTGCAGCTTATAATGGTTACAAATAAAGCAATAGCATCACAAATTTCACAA
ATAAAGCATTTTTTTCACTGCATTCTAGTTGTGGTTTGTCCAAACTCATCAATGTATCTTATCATGTCTG
TATACCGTCGACCTCTAGCTAGAGCTTGGCGTAATCATGGTCATAGCTGTTTCCTGTGTGAAATTGTTAT
CCGCTCACAATTCCACACAACATACGAGCCGGAAGCATAAAGTGTAAAGCCTGGGGTGCCTAATGAGTGA
GCTAACTCACATTAATTGCGTTGCGCTCACTGCCCGCTTTCCAGTCGGGAAACCTGTCGTGCCAGCTGCA
TTAATGAATCGGCCAACGCGCGGGGAGAGGCGGTTTGCGTATTGGGCGCTCTTCCGCTTCCTCGCTCACT
GACTCGCTGCGCTCGGTCGTTCGGCTGCGGCGAGCGGTATCAGCTCACTCAAAGGCGGTAATACGGTTAT
CCACAGAATCAGGGGATAACGCAGGAAAGAACATGTGAGCAAAAGGCCAGCAAAAGGCCAGGAACCGTAA
AAAGGCCGCGTTGCTGGCGTTTTTCCATAGGCTCCGCCCCCCTGACGAGCATCACAAAAATCGACGCTCA
AGTCAGAGGTGGCGAAACCCGACAGGACTATAAAGATACCAGGCGTTTCCCCCTGGAAGCTCCCTCGTGC
GCTCTCCTGTTCCGACCCTGCCGCTTACCGGATACCTGTCCGCCTTTCTCCCTTCGGGAAGCGTGGCGCT
TTCTCATAGCTCACGCTGTAGGTATCTCAGTTCGGTGTAGGTCGTTCGCTCCAAGCTGGGCTGTGTGCAC
GAACCCCCCGTTCAGCCCGACCGCTGCGCCTTATCCGGTAACTATCGTCTTGAGTCCAACCCGGTAAGAC
ACGACTTATCGCCACTGGCAGCAGCCACTGGTAACAGGATTAGCAGAGCGAGGTATGTAGGCGGTGCTAC
AGAGTTCTTGAAGTGGTGGCCTAACTACGGCTACACTAGAAGAACAGTATTTGGTATCTGCGCTCTGCTG
AAGCCAGTTACCTTCGGAAAAAGAGTTGGTAGCTCTTGATCCGGCAAACAAACCACCGCTGGTAGCGGTG
GTTTTTTTGTTTGCAAGCAGCAGATTACGCGCAGAAAAAAAGGATCTCAAGAAGATCCTTTGATCTTTTC
TACGGGGTCTGACGCTCAGTGGAACGAAAACTCACGTTAAGGGATTTTGGTCATGAGATTATCAAAAAGG
ATCTTCACCTAGATCCTTTTAAATTAAAAATGAAGTTTTAAATCAATCTAAAGTATATATGAGTAAACTT
GGTCTGACAGTTACCAATGCTTAATCAGTGAGGCACCTATCTCAGCGATCTGTCTATTTCGTTCATCCAT
AGTTGCCTGACTCCCCGTCGTGTAGATAACTACGATACGGGAGGGCTTACCATCTGGCCCCAGTGCTGCA
ATGATACCGCGAGACCCACGCTCACCGGCTCCAGATTTATCAGCAATAAACCAGCCAGCCGGAAGGGCCG
AGCGCAGAAGTGGTCCTGCAACTTTATCCGCCTCCATCCAGTCTATTAATTGTTGCCGGGAAGCTAGAGT
AAGTAGTTCGCCAGTTAATAGTTTGCGCAACGTTGTTGCCATTGCTACAGGCATCGTGGTGTCACGCTCG
TCGTTTGGTATGGCTTCATTCAGCTCCGGTTCCCAACGATCAAGGCGAGTTACATGATCCCCCATGTTGT
GCAAAAAAGCGGTTAGCTCCTTCGGTCCTCCGATCGTTGTCAGAAGTAAGTTGGCCGCAGTGTTATCACT
CATGGTTATGGCAGCACTGCATAATTCTCTTACTGTCATGCCATCCGTAAGATGCTTTTCTGTGACTGGT
GAGTACTCAACCAAGTCATTCTGAGAATAGTGTATGCGGCGACCGAGTTGCTCTTGCCCGGCGTCAATAC
GGGATAATACCGCGCCACATAGCAGAACTTTAAAAGTGCTCATCATTGGAAAACGTTCTTCGGGGCGAAA
ACTCTCAAGGATCTTACCGCTGTTGAGATCCAGTTCGATGTAACCCACTCGTGCACCCAACTGATCTTCA
GCATCTTTTACTTTCACCAGCGTTTCTGGGTGAGCAAAAACAGGAAGGCAAAATGCCGCAAAAAAGGGAA
TAAGGGCGACACGGAAATGTTGAATACTCATACTCTTCCTTTTTCAATATTATTGAAGCATTTATCAGGG
TTATTGTCTCATGAGCGGATACATATTTGAATGTATTTAGAAAAATAAACAAATAGGGGTTCCGCGCACA
TTTCCCCGAAAAGTGCCACCTGACGTCGACGGATCGGGAGATCTCCCGATCCCCTATGGTGCACTCTCAG
TACAATCTGCTCTGATGCCGCATAGTTAAGCCAGTATCTGCTCCCTGCTTGTGTGTTGGAGGTCGCTGAG
TAGTGCGCGAGCAAAATTTAAGCTACAACAAGGCAAGGCTTGACCGACAATTGCATGAAGAATCTGCTTA
GGGTTAGGCGTTTTGCGCTGCTTCGCGATGTACGGGCCAGATATACGCGTTGACATTGATTATTGACTAG
TTATTAATAGTAATCAATTACGGGGTCATTAGTTCATAGCCCATATATGGAGTTCCGCGTTACATAACTT
ACGGTAAATGGCCCGCCTGGCTGACCGCCCAACGACCCCCGCCCATTGACGTCAATAATGACGTATGTTC
CCATAGTAACGCCAATAGGGACTTTCCATTGACGTCAATGGGTGGAGTATTTACGGTAAACTGCCCACTT
GGCAGTACATCAAGTGTATCATATGCCAAGTACGCCCCCTATTGACGTCAATGACGGTAAATGGCCCGCC
TGGCATTATGCCCAGTACATGACCTTATGGGACTTTCCTACTTGGCAGTACATCTACGTATTAGTCATCG
CTATTACCATGGTGATGCGGTTTTGGCAGTACATCAATGGGCGTGGATAGCGGTTTGACTCACGGGGATT
TCCAAGTCTCCACCCCATTGACGTCAATGGGAGTTTGTTTTGGCACCAAAATCAACGGGACTTTCCAAAA
TGTCGTAACAACTCCGCCCCATTGACGCAAATGGGCGGTAGGCGTGTACGGTGGGAGGTCTATATAAGCA
GCGCGTTTTGCCTGTACTGGGTCTCTCTGGTTAGACCAGATCTGAGCCTGGGAGCTCTCTGGCTAACTAG
GGAACCCACTGCTTAAGCCTCAATAAAGCTTGCCTTGAGTGCTTCAAGTAGTGTGTGCCCGTCTGTTGTG
TGACTCTGGTAACTAGAGATCCCTCAGACCCTTTTAGTCAGTGTGGAAAATCTCTAGCAGTGGCGCCCGA
ACAGGGACTTGAAAGCGAAAGGGAAACCAGAGGAGCTCTCTCGACGCAGGACTCGGCTTGCTGAAGCGCG
CACGGCAAGAGGCGAGGGGCGGCGACTGGTGAGTACGCCAAAAATTTTGACTAGCGGAGGCTAGAAGGAG
AGAGATGGGTGCGAGAGCGTCAGTATTAAGCGGGGGAGAATTAGATCGCGATGGGAAAAAATTCGGTTAA
GGCCAGGGGGAAAGAAAAAATATAAATTAAAACATATAGTATGGGCAAGCAGGGAGCTAGAACGATTCGC
AGTTAATCCTGGCCTGTTAGAAACATCAGAAGGCTGTAGACAAATACTGGGACAGCTACAACCATCCCTT
CAGACAGGATCAGAAGAACTTAGATCATTATATAATACAGTAGCAACCCTCTATTGTGTGCATCAAAGGA
TAGAGATAAAAGACACCAAGGAAGCTTTAGACAAGATAGAGGAAGAGCAAAACAAAAGTAAGACCACCGC
ACAGCAAGCGGCCGCTGATCTTCAGACCTGGAGGAGGAGATATGAGGGACAATTGGAGAAGTGAATTATA
TAAATATAAAGTAGTAAAAATTGAACCATTAGGAGTAGCACCCACCAAGGCAAAGAGAAGAGTGGTGCAG
AGAGAAAAAAGAGCAGTGGGAATAGGAGCTTTGTTCCTTGGGTTCTTGGGAGCAGCAGGAAGCACTATGG
GCGCAGCGTCAATGACGCTGACGGTACAGGCCAGACAATTATTGTCTGGTATAGTGCAGCAGCAGAACAA
TTTGCTGAGGGCTATTGAGGCGCAACAGCATCTGTTGCAACTCACAGTCTGGGGCATCAAGCAGCTCCAG
GCAAGAATCCTGGCTGTGGAAAGATACCTAAAGGATCAACAGCTCCTGGGGATTTGGGGTTGCTCTGGAA
AACTCATTTGCACCACTGCTGTGCCTTGGAATGCTAGTTGGAGTAATAAATCTCTGGAACAGATTTGGAA
TCACACGACCTGGATGGAGTGGGACAGAGAAATTAACAATTACACAAGCTTAATACACTCCTTAATTGAA
GAATCGCAAAACCAGCAAGAAAAGAATGAACAAGAATTATTGGAATTAGATAAATGGGCAAGTTTGTGGA
ATTGGTTTAACATAACAAATTGGCTGTGGTATATAAAATTATTCATAATGATAGTAGGAGGCTTGGTAGG
TTTAAGAATAGTTTTTGCTGTACTTTCTATAGTGAATAGAGTTAGGCAGGGATATTCACCATTATCGTTT
CAGACCCACCTCCCAACCCCGAGGGGACCCGACAGGCCCGAAGGAATAGAAGAAGAAGGTGGAGAGAGAG
ACAGAGACAGATCCATTCGATTAGTGAACGGATCGGCACTGCGTGCGCCAATTCTGCAGACAAATGGCAG
TATTCATCCACAATTTTAAAAGAAAAGGGGGGATTGGGGGGTACAGTGCAGGGGAAAGAATAGTAGACAT
AATAGCAACAGACATACAAACTAAAGAATTACAAAAACAAATTACAAAAATTCAAAATTTTCGGGTTTAT
TACAGGGACAGCAGAGATCCAGTTTGGTTAATTAGCTAGCTGCAAAGATGGATAAAGTTTTAAACAGAGA
GGAATCTTTGCAGCTAATGGACCTTCTAGGTCTTGAAAGGAGTGGGAATTGGCTCCGGTGCCCGTCAGTG
GGCAGAGCGCACATCGCCCACAGTCCCCGAGAAGTTGGGGGGAGGGGTCGGCAATTGAACCGGTGCCTAG
AGAAGGTGGCGCGGGGTAAACTGGGAAAGTGATGTCGTGTACTGGCTCCGCCTTTTTCCCGAGGGTGGGG
GAGAACCGTATATAAGTGCAGTAGTCGCCGTGAACGTTCTTTTTCGCAACGGGTTTGCCGCCAGAACACA
GGTAAGTGCCGTGTGTGGTTCCCGCGGGCCTGGCCTCTTTACGGGTTATGGCCCTTGCGTGCCTTGAATT
ACTTCCACCTGGCTGCAGTACGTGATTCTTGATCCCGAGCTTCGGGTTGGAAGTGGGTGGGAGAGTTCGA
GGCCTTGCGCTTAAGGAGCCCCTTCGCCTCGTGCTTGAGTTGAGGCCTGGCCTGGGCGCTGGGGCCGCCG
CGTGCGAATCTGGTGGCACCTTCGCGCCTGTCTCGCTGCTTTCGATAAGTCTCTAGCCATTTAAAATTTT
TGATGACCTGCTGCGACGCTTTTTTTCTGGCAAGATAGTCTTGTAAATGCGGGCCAAGATCTGCACACTG
GTATTTCGGTTTTTGGGGCCGCGGGCGGCGACGGGGCCCGTGCGTCCCAGCGCACATGTTCGGCGAGGCG
GGGCCTGCGAGCGCGGCCACCGAGAATCGGACGGGGGTAGTCTCAAGCTGGCCGGCCTGCTCTGGTGCCT
GGCCTCGCGCCGCCGTGTATCGCCCCGCCCTGGGCGGCAAGGCTGGCCCGGTCGGCACCAGTTGCGTGAG
CGGAAAGATGGCCGCTTCCCGGCCCTGCTGCAGGGAGCTCAAAATGGAGGACGCGGCGCTCGGGAGAGCG
GGCGGGTGAGTCACCCACACAAAGGAAAAGGGCCTTTCCGTCCTCAGCCGTCGCTTCATGTGACTCCACG
GAGTACCGGGCGCCGTCCAGGCACCTCGATTAGTTCTCGAGCTTTTGGAGTACGTCGTCTTTAGGTTGGG
GGGAGGGGTTTTATGCGATGGAGTTTCCCCACACTGAGTGGGTGGAGACTGAAGTTAGGCCAGCTTGGCA
CTTGATGTAATTCTCCTTGGAATTTGCCCTTTTTGAGTTTGGATCTTGGTTCATTCTCAAGCCTCAGACA
GTGGTTCAAAGTTTTTTTCTTCCATTTCAGGTGTCGTGACGTAC
Features (pLannotate 1.2.2; 32 found; start..end, strand, type, name):
     95..2812    +  CDS            AR: ANDR_PANTR - Also known as NR3C4. Experimental evidence at protein level: Swiss-Prot protein existence level 1. Steroid hormone receptors are ligand-activated transcription factors that regulate eukaryotic gene expression and affect cellular proliferation and differentiation in target tissues. Transcription factor activity is modulated by bound coactivator and corepressor proteins like ZBTB7A that recruits NCOR1 and NCOR2 to the androgen response elements/ARE on target genes, negatively regulating androgen receptor signaling and androgen-induced cell proliferation. Transcription activation is
   2882..3906    +  CDS            HygR (fragment): aminoglycoside phosphotransferase from E. coli; aph(4)-Ia; confers resistance to hygromycin
   3908..3929    +  misc_feature   MCS (fragment): pBluescript multiple cloning site
   3932..4520    +  misc_feature   WPRE: woodchuck hepatitis virus posttranscriptional regulatory element
   4457..5038    +  CDS            nef (fragment): NEF_HV1H2 - Experimental evidence at protein level: Swiss-Prot protein existence level 1. Extracellular Nef protein targets CD4(+) T-lymphocytes for apoptosis by interacting with CXCR4 surface receptors. From Human immunodeficiency virus type 1 group M subtype B (isolate HXB2) (HIV-1).
   5045..5225    +  LTR            5' LTR (truncated): truncated 5' long terminal repeat (LTR) from HIV-1
   5257..5481    +  polyA_signal   bGH poly(A) signal: bovine growth hormone polyadenylation signal
   5485..5506    +  promoter       SV40 promoter (fragment): SV40 enhancer and early promoter
   5527..5955    +  rep_origin     f1 ori (sequence partly withheld): f1 bacteriophage origin of replication; arrow indicates direction of (+) strand synthesis
   5969..6298    +  promoter       SV40 promoter: SV40 enhancer and early promoter
   6346..6393    +  promoter       EM7 promoter: synthetic bacterial promoter&nbsp
   6412..6786    +  CDS            BleoR: antibiotic-binding protein; Sh ble from Streptoalloteichus hindustanus; confers resistance to bleomycin, phleomycin, and Zeocin™
   6796..6921    +  CDS            ble (fragment): BLE_KLEPN - Experimental evidence at protein level: Swiss-Prot protein existence level 1. Binding protein with a strong affinity to the bleomycin family of antibiotics. Binds to CL990; an antimitotic-antibiotic compound. From Klebsiella pneumoniae.
   6916..7037    +  polyA_signal   SV40 poly(A) signal: SV40 polyadenylation signal
   7108..7130    -  protein_bind   lac operator (fragment): The lac repressor binds to the lac operator to inhibit transcription in E. coli. This inhibition can be relieved by adding lactose or isopropyl-β-D-thiogalactopyranoside (IPTG). lac repressor encoded by lacI
   7134..7164    -  promoter       lac promoter: promoter for the E. coli lac operon
   7179..7200    -  protein_bind   CAP binding site: CAP binding activates transcription in the presence of cAMP. E. coli catabolite activator protein
   7213..7305    -  CDS            lacI (fragment): lac repressor; lacI; The lac repressor binds to the lac operator to inhibit transcription in E. coli. This inhibition can be relieved by adding lactose or isopropyl-β-D-thiogalactopyranoside (IPTG).
   7488..8076    -  rep_origin     ori: high-copy-number ColE1/pMB1/pBR322/pUC origin of replication
   8247..9107    -  CDS            AmpR: β-lactamase; bla; confers resistance to ampicillin, carbenicillin, and related antibiotics
   9108..9212    -  promoter       AmpR promoter: bla
   9271..9323    -  misc_feature   bom (fragment): basis of mobility region from pBR322
   9478..9857    +  enhancer       CMV enhancer: human cytomegalovirus immediate early enhancer
   9858..10057   +  promoter       CMV promoter: human cytomegalovirus (CMV) immediate early promoter
  10075..10255   +  LTR            5' LTR (truncated): truncated 5' long terminal repeat (LTR) from HIV-1
  10302..10427   +  misc_feature   HIV-1 Ψ: packaging signal of human immunodeficiency virus type 1
  10411..10774   +  CDS            HIV-1 gag (fragment): gag protein from human immunodeficiency virus 1; gag
  10920..11153   +  misc_feature   RRE: The Rev response element (RRE) of HIV-1 allows for Rev-dependent mRNA export from the nucleus to the cytoplasm.
  11530..11630   +  CDS            Rev (fragment): human immunodeficiency virus 1 (HIV-1) Rev protein; rev; enhances nuclear export of unspliced and incompletely spliced viral mRNAs
  11680..11797   +  misc_feature   cPPT/CTS: central polypurine tract and central termination sequence of HIV-1
  11854..11920   +  CDS            small t antigen (fragment): SV40 (simian virus 40) small t antigen
  11927..13105   +  promoter       EF-1α promoter: strong constitutive promoter for human elongation factor EF-1α
