[The description below was written by a language model from this plasmid's Addgene catalogue record and pLannotate feature annotations shown in this document.]
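Description:
LV-AR-C619Y is a lentiviral mammalian expression plasmid of about 13.1 kb, built on a hygromycin-selectable lentiviral backbone. It carries a DNA-binding-domain mutant of the human androgen receptor (AR). In bacteria it is maintained through a high-copy ColE1/pUC-type origin with ampicillin resistance. The backbone also contains an f1 origin and an SV40/EM7-driven bleomycin/Zeocin resistance cassette outside the viral region.

The transfer cassette has a third-generation-style layout. A CMV enhancer/promoter is fused to a truncated HIV-1 5' LTR to drive genomic RNA production in packaging cells. This is followed by the Ψ packaging signal with a partial gag fragment, the RRE for Rev-dependent export, and the cPPT/CTS. Downstream, the EF-1α promoter drives the AR open reading frame, which the catalogue entry describes as carrying an N-terminal Flag tag from the backbone, although the tag is not separately annotated in the feature table. A hygromycin resistance coding sequence lies shortly after AR with no promoter annotated between them. The record does not state how the two are linked. A WPRE enhances transcript expression, and the cassette ends with a truncated 3' LTR and a bGH polyadenylation signal.

The C619Y substitution lies at the end of zinc finger 2. According to the depositor, the mutant receptor is defective in transactivation but still enters the nucleus, which makes it useful as a DNA-binding-deficient control in stably transduced, hygromycin-selected cells. The sequenced plasmid has shorter polyglutamine and polyglycine tracts than the depositor's reference (six Gln and eight Gly residues fewer), and these differences are not known to affect function.
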