Addgene plasmid #171222: LV-AR-C619Y
Purpose: Lenti-viral expression of human androgen receptor DNA-binding mutant: C619Y, mutation at the end of zinc finger 2.
Depositing lab: Steven Balk. Depositing organization: Beth Israel Deaconess Medical Center. Publication: Androgen receptor and MYC equilibration centralizes on developmental super-enhancer. Guo H, Wu Y, Nouri M, Spisak S, Russo JW, Sowalsky AG, Pomerantz MM, Wei Z, Korthauer K, Seo JH, Wang L, Arai S, Freedman ML, He HH, Chen S, Balk SP. Nat Commun. 2021 Dec 15;12(1):7308. doi: 10.1038/s41467-021-27077-y. PubMed 34911936.
Backbone
  Vector backbone: Lenti-viral-Hygro
  Backbone size w/o insert (bp): 10000
  Vector type: Mammalian Expression, Lentiviral
  Selectable markers: Hygromycin
Growth in bacteria
  Bacterial resistance: Ampicillin, 100 μg/mL
  Growth temperature: 37°C
  Growth strain: NEB Stable
  Copy number: High Copy
Gene/Insert
  Gene/Insert name: AR-C619Y
  Species: H. sapiens (human)
  Insert size (bp): 3000
  Mutation: AR-C619Y
  Entrez Gene: AR (a.k.a. AIS, AR8, DHTR, HUMARA, HYSP1, KD, NR3C4, SBMA, SMAX1, TFM)
  Promoter: EF-1a
  Tag / fusion protein: Flag (N terminal on backbone)
  Cloning method: Unknown
Terms and licenses: Academic/Nonprofit Terms; Industry Terms: Not Available to Industry
Depositor comments: The mutation occurs at the end of androgen receptor zinc finger 2 and this AR mutant is defective in transactivation but not nuclear import. Human androgen receptor reference: https://pubmed.ncbi.nlm.nih.gov/18319300/ Please Note: This plasmid contains a 6x Gln deletion in the 23x Gln track and a 8x Gly deletion in the 23x Gly track in androgen receptor compared to the depositor's provided sequence. These differences are not known to affect the function of the protein.
How to cite: LV-AR-C619Y was a gift from Steven Balk (Addgene plasmid # 171222 ; http://n2t.net/addgene:171222 ; RRID:Addgene_171222)
